Addgene plasmid #72859: pKF290
Purpose: template for N-terminal Strep-8xHis-Strep-TEV site tag, inducible Blasticidin resistance
Depositing lab: Klaus Foerstemann. Depositing organization: Ludwig-Maximilians-Universitaet Muenchen (LMU). Publication: A Comprehensive Toolbox for Genome Editing in Cultured Drosophila melanogaster Cells. Kunzelmann S, Bottcher R, Schmidts I, Forstemann K. G3 (Bethesda). 2016 Jun 1;6(6):1777-85. doi: 10.1534/g3.116.028241. PubMed 27172193.
Backbone
  Vector backbone: pJet1.2
  Backbone size w/o insert (bp): 2974
  Total vector size (bp): 4073
  Modifications to backbone: contains a Blasticidin resistance cassette driven by the Drosophila mntDE promoter, flanked by FRT sites
  Vector type: Insect Expression
  Selectable markers: Blasticidin
Growth in bacteria
  Bacterial resistance: Ampicillin, 100 μg/mL
  Growth temperature: 37°C
  Growth strain: DH5alpha
  Copy number: High Copy
Gene/Insert
  Gene/Insert name: Strep - His8 - Strep -TEV tag
  Species: synthetic
  Insert size (bp): 129
  Cloning method: Restriction Enzyme; 5′ cloning site XhoI (not destroyed); 3′ cloning site SpeI (not destroyed)
  Sequencing primers: 5′ pJet fwd; 3′ pJet rev
Terms and licenses: Academic/Nonprofit Terms; Industry Terms: Not Available to Industry
Depositor comments: We observe rather poor growth of bacteria with the pJet1.2 backbone, resulting in low yields of the plasmid preps.
How to cite: pKF290 was a gift from Klaus Foerstemann (Addgene plasmid # 72859 ; http://n2t.net/addgene:72859 ; RRID:Addgene_72859)
