[The description below was written by a language model from this plasmid's Addgene catalogue record and pLannotate feature annotations shown in this document.]
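Description:
pKF290 is a 4,073 bp plasmid built on the pJet1.2 cloning backbone and catalogued as an insect expression vector, although its stated role is as a template for adding an N-terminal affinity tag to genes in cultured Drosophila melanogaster cells as part of a genome-editing toolbox. In E. coli it replicates from a high-copy ColE1/pUC-type origin and is selected with ampicillin through the bla gene and its native promoter. Backbone remnants typical of pJet1.2 are also annotated, including a T7 promoter, a fragment of the eco47IR lethal gene under a lac UV5 promoter, and nearby lac regulatory pieces. The depositor notes that bacteria carrying this backbone grow rather poorly and give low plasmid yields.

The payload has two parts. The first is a blasticidin S deaminase (BSD) cassette, described in the record as driven by the Drosophila "mntDE" promoter and as providing inducible blasticidin resistance. This promoter is not itself annotated in the feature table, but there is an unannotated gap upstream of the reverse-oriented BSD coding sequence where it would be expected to lie. A short P element 3' end fragment follows the BSD gene. The cassette is flanked by two minimal FRT sites, which support FLP-mediated excision, so the marker can be removed once edited cells have been selected. Immediately downstream of the second FRT lies the 129 bp synthetic tag, cloned between XhoI and SpeI. It consists of two Strep-Tag II motifs separated by an 8xHis stretch (not separately annotated) and followed by a TEV protease cleavage site. This arrangement allows purification on Strep-Tactin and/or metal-affinity resin, followed by proteolytic removal of the tag from the target protein.
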