Features (pLannotate 1.2.2; 15 found; start..end, strand, type, name):
    305..323     +  promoter       T7 promoter: promoter for bacteriophage T7 RNA polymerase
    372..404     -  protein_bind   FRT (minimal): supports FLP-mediated excision but not integration (Turan and Bode, 2011) FLP recombinase from the Saccharomyces cerevisiae 2μ plasmid
    423..452     -  misc_feature   P element 3' end (fragment): P element 3' end
    454..851     -  CDS            BSD (fragment): blasticidin S deaminase; Aspergillus terreus BSD; confers resistance to blasticidin
   1254..1287    -  protein_bind   FRT (minimal): supports FLP-mediated excision but not integration (Turan and Bode, 2011) FLP recombinase from the Saccharomyces cerevisiae 2μ plasmid
   1312..1331    +  CDS            Strep-Tag II (fragment): peptide that binds Strep-Tactin®, an engineered form of streptavidin
   1372..1394    +  CDS            Strep-Tag II (fragment): peptide that binds Strep-Tactin®, an engineered form of streptavidin
   1408..1428    +  CDS            TEV site: tobacco etch virus (TEV) protease recognition and cleavage site
   1451..1852    -  CDS            eco47IR (fragment): T2E7_ECOLX - Protein predicted: Swiss-Prot protein existence level 4. Recognizes the double-stranded sequence GGWCC and cleaves after G-1. From Escherichia coli.
   1905..1935    -  promoter       lac UV5 promoter: E. coli lac promoter with an "up" mutation
   1950..1971    -  protein_bind   CAP binding site: CAP binding activates transcription in the presence of cAMP. E. coli catabolite activator protein
   1996..2079    -  CDS            lacI (fragment): lac repressor; lacI; The lac repressor binds to the lac operator to inhibit transcription in E. coli. This inhibition can be relieved by adding lactose or isopropyl-β-D-thiogalactopyranoside (IPTG).
   2262..2850    -  rep_origin     ori: high-copy-number ColE1/pMB1/pBR322/pUC origin of replication
   3021..3881    -  CDS            AmpR: β-lactamase; bla; confers resistance to ampicillin, carbenicillin, and related antibiotics
   3882..3986    -  promoter       AmpR promoter: bla
>Addgene plasmid #72859 | pKF290 | depositor full sequence | sequence record 136540 | pKF290 sequence 4073 bps
GCCCCTGCAGCCGAATTATATTATTTTTGCCAAATAATTTTTAACAAAAGCTCTGAAGTCTTCTTCATTT
AAATTCTTAGATGATACTTCATCTGGAAAATTGTCCCAATTAGTAGCATCACGCTGTGAGTAAGTTCTAA
ACCATTTTTTTATTGTTGTATTATCTCTAATCTTACTACTCGATGAGTTTTCGGTATTATCTCTATTTTT
AACTTGGAGCAGGTTCCATTCATTGTTTTTTTCATCATAGTGAATAAAATCAACTGCTTTAACACTTGTG
CCTGAACACCATATCCATCCGGCGTAATACGACTCACTATAGGGAGAGCGGCCGCCAGATCTTCCGGATG
GCTCGAGTTTTTCAGCAAGATAAGTTCCTATACTTTCTAGAGAATAGGAACTTCCATATGTTAGAAACAA
ATTTATTTTTAAAGTTTTATTTTTAATAATTTCTAGCCCTCCCACACATAACCAGAGGGCAGCAATTCAC
GAATCCCAACTGCCGTCGGCTGTCCATCACTGTCCTTCACTATGGCTTTGATCCCAGGATGCAGATCGAG
AAGAACCTGTCGGCACCGTCCGCAGGGGCTCAAGATGCCCCTGTTCTCATTTCCGATCGCGACGATACAA
GTCAGGTTGCCAGCTGCCGCAGCAGCAGCAGTGCCCAGCACCACGAGTTCTGCGCAAGGTCCCCCAGTAA
AATGATATACATTGACACCAGTGAAGATGCGGCCGTCGCTAGAGAGAGCTGCGCTGGCGACGCTGTAGTC
TTCAGAGATGGGGATGCTGTTGATTGTAGCCGTTGCTCTTTCAATGAGGGTGGATTCTTCTTGAGACAAA
GGCTTGGCCATATGCCTAGGCTTGTTGATTTGTTTTTTGTTTATTTACTGCGGTAATTCCTAGTCTTAGA
AGCTTATTGAACTTGTTGATGCCTTCTGGTTGGGAAATCCTCCTCTTTATACCCGATCCAGTCCAATCGA
AACTGTGGGCCGTGGTGCCCGATAAGATAAGAAAGCCGTGTGCAAGTCGATCGGCGTGCGCAAAAGCATA
ATGCTTTTTCTGCCCGGCGATGATAAGCGATTTGCACACGCCCTGATAACAGGAATTGATTTTTTTGGTG
CGCAAAGCAGTGAAAGCTCTATAAGAATGCTGGACCGCCAGTCGACAATCATCAAACAGTGCTAGCTAAC
GGCTAAGTGAATCAAGTTTATTTTAATATAATCAACAACAAAATATTTTAACACAAACCTAGGGAAGTTC
CTATACTTTCTAGAGAATAGGAACTTCTAATCCAAAATGGGATCCAGCGCTTGGAGCCACCCGCAGTTCG
AGAAAGGTGGACATCACCACCATCACCATCATCACGGATCGTGGAGCCACCCGCAGTTCGAAAAAACCGG
TGAATTCGAAAACCTGTATTTTCAGGGCGAATTCGGTACCTCTCCAGCTGCTCCAAGCGGCGGTACTAGT
ATCTTTCTAGAAGATCTCCTACAATATTCTCAGCTGCCATGGAAAATCGATGTTCTTCTTTTATTCTCTC
AAGATTTTCAGGCTGTATATTAAAACTTATATTAAGAACTATGCTAACCACCTCATCAGGAACCGTTGTA
GGTGGCGTGGGTTTTCTTGGCAATCGACTCTCATGAAAACTACGAGCTAAATATTCAATATGTTCCTCTT
GACCAACTTTATTCTGCATTTTTTTTGAACGAGGTTTAGAGCAAGCTTCAGGAAACTGAGACAGGAATTT
TATTAAAAATTTAAATTTTGAAGAAAGTTCAGGGTTAATAGCATCCATTTTTTGCTTTGCAAGTTCCTCA
GCATTCTTAACAAAAGACGTCTCTTTTGACATGTTTAAAGTTTAAACCTCCTGTGTGAAATTATTATCCG
CTCATAATTCCACACATTATACGAGCCGGAAGCATAAAGTGTAAAGCCTGGGGTGCCTAATGAGTGAGCT
AACTCACATTAATTGCGTTGCGCTCACTGCCAATTGCTTTCCAGTCGGGAAACCTGTCGTGCCAGCTGCA
TTAATGAATCGGCCAACGCGCGGGGAGAGGCGGTTTGCGTATTGGGCGCTCTTCCGCTTCCTCGCTCACT
GACTCGCTGCGCTCGGTCGTTCGGCTGCGGCGAGCGGTATCAGCTCACTCAAAGGCGGTAATACGGTTAT
CCACAGAATCAGGGGATAACGCAGGAAAGAACATGTGAGCAAAAGGCCAGCAAAAGGCCAGGAACCGTAA
AAAGGCCGCGTTGCTGGCGTTTTTCCATAGGCTCCGCCCCCCTGACGAGCATCACAAAAATCGACGCTCA
AGTCAGAGGTGGCGAAACCCGACAGGACTATAAAGATACCAGGCGTTTCCCCCTGGAAGCTCCCTCGTGC
GCTCTCCTGTTCCGACCCTGCCGCTTACCGGATACCTGTCCGCCTTTCTCCCTTCGGGAAGCGTGGCGCT
TTCTCATAGCTCACGCTGTAGGTATCTCAGTTCGGTGTAGGTCGTTCGCTCCAAGCTGGGCTGTGTGCAC
GAACCCCCCGTTCAGCCCGACCGCTGCGCCTTATCCGGTAACTATCGTCTTGAGTCCAACCCGGTAAGAC
ACGACTTATCGCCACTGGCAGCAGCCACTGGTAACAGGATTAGCAGAGCGAGGTATGTAGGCGGTGCTAC
AGAGTTCTTGAAGTGGTGGCCTAACTACGGCTACACTAGAAGGACAGTATTTGGTATCTGCGCTCTGCTG
AAGCCAGTTACCTTCGGAAAAAGAGTTGGTAGCTCTTGATCCGGCAAACAAACCACCGCTGGTAGCGGTG
GTTTTTTTGTTTGCAAGCAGCAGATTACGCGCAGAAAAAAAGGATCTCAAGAAGATCCTTTGATCTTTTC
TACGGGGTCTGACGCTCAGTGGAACGAAAACTCACGTTAAGGGATTTTGGTCATGAGATTATCAAAAAGG
ATCTTCACCTAGATCCTTTTAAATTAAAAATGAAGTTTTAAATCAATCTAAAGTATATATGAGTAAACTT
GGTCTGACAGTTACCAATGCTTAATCAGTGAGGCACCTATCTCAGCGATCTGTCTATTTCGTTCATCCAT
AGTTGCCTGACTCCCCGTCGTGTAGATAACTACGATACGGGAGGGCTTACCATCTGGCCCCAGTGCTGCA
ATGATACCGCGAGACCCACGCTCACCGGCTCCAGATTTATCAGCAATAAACCAGCCAGCCGGAAGGGCCG
AGCGCAGAAGTGGTCCTGCAACTTTATCCGCCTCCATCCAGTCTATTAATTGTTGCCGGGAAGCTAGAGT
AAGTAGTTCGCCAGTTAATAGTTTGCGCAACGTTGTTGCCATTGCTACAGGCATCGTGGTGTCACGCTCG
TCGTTTGGTATGGCTTCATTCAGCTCCGGTTCCCAACGATCAAGGCGAGTTACATGATCCCCCATGTTGT
GCAAAAAAGCGGTTAGCTCCTTCGGTCCTCCGATCGTTGTCAGAAGTAAGTTGGCCGCAGTGTTATCACT
CATGGTTATGGCAGCACTGCATAATTCTCTTACTGTCATGCCATCCGTAAGATGCTTTTCTGTGACTGGT
GAGTACTCAACCAAGTCATTCTGAGAATAGTGTATGCGGCGACCGAGTTGCTCTTGCCCGGCGTCAATAC
GGGATAATACCGCGCCACATAGCAGAACTTTAAAAGTGCTCATCATTGGAAAACGTTCTTCGGGGCGAAA
ACTCTCAAGGATCTTACCGCTGTTGAGATCCAGTTCGATGTAACCCACTCGTGCACCCAACTGATCTTCA
GCATCTTTTACTTTCACCAGCGTTTCTGGGTGAGCAAAAACAGGAAGGCAAAATGCCGCAAAAAAGGGAA
TAAGGGCGACACGGAAATGTTGAATACTCATACTCTTCCTTTTTCAATATTATTGAAGCATTTATCAGGG
TTATTGTCTCATGAGCGGATACATATTTGAATGTATTTAGAAAAATAAACAAATAGGGGTTCCGCGCACA
TTTCCCCGAAAAGTGCCACCTGACGTCTAAGAAACCATTATTATCATGACATTAACCTATAAAAATAGGC
GTATCACGAGGCC
