>Addgene plasmid #72859 | pKF290 | addgene partial sequence | sequence record 139680 | blast-R 5'-gctctttcaatgagggtgga-3'
TGCCTAGGCTTGTTGATTTGTTTTTTGTTTATTTACTGCGGTAATTCCTAGTCTTAGAAGCTTATTGAAC
TTGTTGATGCCTTCTGGTTGGGAAATCCTCCTCTTTATACCCGATCCAGTCCAATCGAAACTGTGGGCCG
TGGTGCCCGATAAGATAAGAAAGCCGTGTGCAAGTCGATCGGCGTGCGCAAAAGCATAATGCTTTTTCTG
CCCGGCGATGATAAGCGATTTGCACACGCCCTGATAACAGGAATTGATTTTTTTGGTGCGCAAAGCAGTG
AAAGCTCTATAAGAATGCTGGACCGCCAGTCGACAATCATCAAACAGTGCTAGCTAACGGCTAAGTGAAT
CAAGTTTATTTTAATATAATCAACAACAAAATATTTTAACACAAACCTAGGGAAGTTCCTATACTTTCTA
GAGAATAGGAACTTCTAATCCAAAATGGGATCCAGCGCTTGGAGCCACCCGCAGTTCGAGAAAGGTGGAC
ATCACCACCATCACCATCATCACGGATCGTGGAGCCACCCGCAGTTCGAAAAAACCGGTGAATTCGAAAA
CCTGTATTTTCAGGGCGAATTCGGTACCTCTCCAGCTGCTCCAAGCGGCGGTACTAGTATCTTTCTAGAA
GATCTCCTACAATATTCTCAGCTGCCATGGAAAATCGATGTTCTTCTTTTATTCTCTCAAGATTTTCAGG
CTGTATATTAAAACTTATATTAAGAACTATGCTAACCACCTCATCAGGAACCGTTGTAGGTGGCGTGGGT
TTTCTTGGCAATCGACTCTCATGAAAACTACGAGCTAAATATTCAATATGTTCCTCTTGACCAACTTTAT
TCTGCATTTTTTTTGAACGAGGTTTAGAGCAAGCTTCAGGAAA
