>Addgene plasmid #72859 | pKF290 | addgene partial sequence | sequence record 139681 | pTac-F 5'-cggctcgtataatgtgtgga-3'
ACATGTCAAAAGAGACGTCTTTTGTTAAGAATGCTGAGGAACTTGCAAAGCAAAAAATGGATGCTATTAA
CCCTGAACTTTCTTCAAAATTTAAATTTTTAATAAAATTCCTGTCTCAGTTTCCTGAAGCTTGCTCTAAA
CCTCGTTCAAAAAAAATGCAGAATAAAGTTGGTCAAGAGGAACATATTGAATATTTAGCTCGTAGTTTTC
ATGAGAGTCGATTGCCAAGAAAACCCACGCCACCTACAACGGTTCCTGATGAGGTGGTTAGCATAGTTCT
TAATATAAGTTTTAATATACAGCCTGAAAATCTTGAGAGAATAAAAGAAGAACATCGATTTTCCATGGCA
GCTGAGAATATTGTAGGAGATCTTCTAGAAAGATACTAGTACCGCCGCTTGGAGCAGCTGGAGAGGTACC
GAATTCGCCCTGAAAATACAGGTTTTCGAATTCACCGGTTTTTTCGAACTGCGGGTGGCTCCACGATCCG
TGATGATGGTGATGGTGGTGATGTCCACCTTTCTCGAACTGCGGGTGGCTCCAAGCGCTGGATCCCATTT
TGGATTAGAAGTTCCTATTCTCTAGAAAGTATAGGAACTTCCCTAGGTTTGTGTTAAAATATTTTGTTGT
TGATTATATTAAAATAAACTTGATTCACTTAGCCGTTAGCTAGCACTGTTTGATGATTGTCGACTGGCGG
TCCAGCATTCTTATAGAGCTTTCACTGCTTTGCGCACCAAAAAAATCAATTCCTGTTATCAGGGCGTGTG
CAAATCGCTTATCATCGCCGGGCAGAA
